>Addgene plasmid #44357 | pFIN-IRBP1783-CHER | addgene partial sequence | sequence record 63286 | mCherry-R 5'-TTGGTCACCTTCAGCTTGG-3'
CTCGAACTCGTGGCCGTTCACGGAGCCCTCCATGTGCACCTTGAAGCGCATGAACTCCTTGATGATGGCC
ATGTTATCCTCCTCGCCCTTGCTCACCATGGTGGCGGGATCCTTATCGTCATCGTCGTACAGGTTTAAAC
TGGCGACCGGTGGATCCCAGAGCCTTGGCTCCTGGATAAGAGCTCCGTGTGTACAAGGCTGTGGTCCTGC
AGCTGCCTCTCTCCCTTGCCCTTCTTAGCAGGCAGACAGAAGGTCTGGGGCTCAATGTGGGAGTTAGATG
TGAGGCTTCCAGCTCTGCTAAGCCTTTAATCCTGTCTAATTCAAGCACATGAGCTGGACTCTGAAGAAGA
GGCCAGGGTGGTTTGACCCGGAAGGAACATTGCATCTCATCTTGCTGAGCCATGTCTGTGTAGAATAACA
CAAACAATTGCATTTAGTTTGAGTTCCTGACACATGCGAGGCCCTGTGATATGCTTTCTACACCCACAGT
TTTTACTAAAGTCTTGCAAATGAGAATCGTTAATCTACAAATAAATATCGTTTTCCCACTGTGGCTCACC
CATGACTCTGGAATTAGGCAGACGCAGTTGGAGGTCTGGTTCTGCTACTGTTTATTCATAGGTTGGGGAA
GGTATCTGACTTGTTCTGTAGACTAAGTTATTGGGTAGATTAAACATGAATGCTTTCACAAAGCATTGCG
GTGTCTGGAAGTTACTGATGAAGGCTCTATAATGAGTATCATATCTATTTTATCACCAGGGAGTTTAGTA
GATAGTTCAACCCACCGTTTCAGATGGGGACAGGTGA
