[The description below was written by a language model from this plasmid's Addgene catalogue record.]
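Description:
pFIN-IRBP1783-CHER is a lentiviral transfer plasmid of about 11.6 kb, built on the pFIN backbone, which is a two-step derivative of the pTY lentiviral vector. In the first step, a central polypurine tract/FLAP sequence was placed upstream of the multiple cloning site to give pTYF. This element generally improves nuclear import of the reverse-transcribed genome and transduction of non-dividing cells. In the second step, two copies of the 250 bp core of the chicken β-globin HS4 insulator were inserted into the 3' LTR. Because the 3' LTR is copied to both ends of the provirus during reverse transcription, the integrated cassette is expected to be flanked by insulators that help shield it from chromosomal position effects and silencing. The plasmid is maintained at high copy number in bacteria under ampicillin selection and is grown in a recombination-deficient strain, as is usual for LTR-containing vectors. The record does not list the bacterial origin of replication or other backbone features.

The payload of roughly 2.65 kb is a single reporter cassette. A murine interphotoreceptor retinoid-binding protein promoter fragment (IRBP1783), amplified from an earlier IRBP-EGFP construct, drives the red fluorescent protein mCherry. The IRBP promoter is used to direct expression to retinal photoreceptors, so mCherry fluorescence reports where and how strongly the promoter is active after transduction. The associated study characterised lentiviral vectors, including dual-promoter designs, that target photoreceptors and Müller cells. This suggests the plasmid serves to assess photoreceptor-specific expression, probably as a single-promoter reference. No feature table was supplied, so other elements, such as post-transcriptional enhancers, cannot be confirmed.
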