Addgene plasmid #44357: pFIN-IRBP1783-CHER
Depositing lab: Susan Semple-Rowland. Depositing organization: University of Florida. Publication: Expression characteristics of dual-promoter lentiviral vectors targeting retinal photoreceptors and Muller cells. Semple-Rowland SL, Coggin WE, Geesey M, Eccles KS, Abraham L, Pachigar K, Ludlow R, Khani SC, Smith WC. Mol Vis. 2010 May 27;16:916-34. PubMed 20517486.
Backbone
  Vector backbone: pTY
  Backbone manufacturer: LJ Chang
  Backbone size w/o insert (bp): 8760
  Total vector size (bp): 11600
  Modifications to backbone: Final pFIN backbone: Added cPPT-FLAP sequence upstream of MCS in pTY to create pTYF backbone (Coleman et al 2002 Physiol Genomics 12:221-228). Added 2x250 chicken β-globin HS4 core sequence into 3'LTR of pTYF backbone to create pFIN (Semple-Rowland et al 2007 Mol Vis 13:2001-2011).
  Vector type: Lentiviral
Growth in bacteria
  Bacterial resistance: Ampicillin, 100 μg/mL
  Growth temperature: 37°C
  Growth strain: Stbl3
  Copy number: High Copy
Gene/Insert
  Gene/Insert name: IRBP1783-CHER (alt names: interphotoreceptor retinoid-binding protein; mCherry)
  Species: M. musculus (mouse), Synthetic
  Insert size (bp): 2652
  Promoter: murine interphotoreceptor retinoid-binding protein 1783 (pos 2574-4462)
  Cloning method: Unknown
  Sequencing primers: 5′ N/A; 3′ N/A
Resource information
  A portion of this plasmid was derived from a plasmid made by: The IRBP promoter was amplified from BP1783-EGFP kindly provided by Jeffrey Boatright, Emory University.
Terms and licenses: Academic/Nonprofit Terms; Industry Terms: Not Available to Industry
How to cite: pFIN-IRBP1783-CHER was a gift from Susan Semple-Rowland (Addgene plasmid # 44357 ; http://n2t.net/addgene:44357 ; RRID:Addgene_44357)
